Addgene plasmid #73209: pcDNA3.1-kappa-myc-dL5-2XG4S-mCer3-KDEL
Purpose: Expresses myc-dL5(E52D)-mCer3 fusion protein in endoplasmic reticulum of mammalian cells with an Igk-leader. (MBIC5, dL5**, FAP)
Depositing lab: Marcel Bruchez. Depositing organization: Carnegie Mellon University. Publication: Rapid, specific, no-wash, far-red fluorogen activation in subcellular compartments by targeted fluorogen activating proteins. Telmer CA, Verma R, Teng H, Andreko S, Law L, Bruchez MP. ACS Chem Biol. 2015 May 15;10(5):1239-46. doi: 10.1021/cb500957k. Epub 2015 Feb 16. PubMed 25650487.
Backbone
  Vector backbone: pcDNA3.1
  Backbone manufacturer: Invitrogen
  Backbone size w/o insert (bp): 5393
  Total vector size (bp): 7062
  Modifications to backbone: NdeI site was removed from the CMV promoter. XhoI site duplicated for insertion of KDEL coding sequence and STOP codon.
  Vector type: Mammalian Expression
  Selectable markers: Neomycin (select with G418)
Growth in bacteria
  Bacterial resistance: Ampicillin, 100 μg/mL
  Growth temperature: 37°C
  Growth strain: DH5alpha
  Growth instructions: No special instructions.
  Copy number: High Copy
Gene/Insert
  Gene/Insert name: kappa-myc-dL5-2XG4S-mCer3-KDEL (alt name: ER)
  Species: H. sapiens (human), Synthetic
  Insert size (bp): 1674
  Mutation: The dL5** FAP is E50D, L89S, also known as E52D/L91S and NP138
  Entrez Gene: MYC (a.k.a. MRTL, MYCC, bHLHe39, c-Myc)
  Promoter: CMV
  Tag / fusion protein: The FAP and mCerulean3 are fused with 2 copies of a G4S linker; myc 1020-1049
  Cloning method: Restriction Enzyme; 5′ cloning site BamHI (not destroyed); 3′ cloning site XhoI (not destroyed)
  Sequencing primers: 5′ CMVF; 3′ BGHR
Resource information
  A portion of this plasmid was derived from a plasmid made by: The mCerulean3 is from MA Rizzo, Department of Physiology, University of Maryland School of Medicine, Baltimore, Maryland, United States of America
Terms and licenses: Academic/Nonprofit Terms; Industry Terms: Not Available to Industry
Depositor comments: Please visit the Molecular Biosensor and Imaging Center website for current protocols and information about dyes to be used in combination with the proteins expressed from this plasmid. http://pathways.mbic.cmu.edu/ Details of mCerulean3 can be found in: Markwardt, M. L., Kremers, G. J., Kraft, C. A., Ray, K., Cranfill, P. J., Wilson, K. A., Day, R. N., Wachter, R. M., Davidson, M. W., and Rizzo, M. A. (2011) An Improved Cerulean Fluorescent Protein with Enhanced Brightness and Reduced Reversible Photoswitching. PLoS One 6, e17896.
How to cite: pcDNA3.1-kappa-myc-dL5-2XG4S-mCer3-KDEL was a gift from Marcel Bruchez (Addgene plasmid # 73209 ; http://n2t.net/addgene:73209 ; RRID:Addgene_73209)
