[The description below was written by a language model from this plasmid's Addgene catalogue record.]
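Description:
pcDNA3.1-kappa-myc-dL5-2XG4S-mCer3-KDEL is a mammalian expression plasmid of about 7.1 kb built on the Invitrogen pcDNA3.1 backbone. It is maintained as a high-copy plasmid in E. coli under ampicillin selection, and it carries a neomycin resistance marker so that transfected mammalian cells can be selected with G418. The backbone was lightly modified: an NdeI site was removed from the CMV promoter, and the XhoI site was duplicated to accommodate the KDEL coding sequence and stop codon. The roughly 1.7 kb insert sits between retained BamHI and XhoI sites. No feature table accompanies the record, so other backbone elements are not itemised.

The CMV promoter drives a single fusion protein designed to reside in the endoplasmic reticulum. An N-terminal Ig kappa leader directs the nascent protein into the secretory pathway, and the C-terminal KDEL motif acts as an ER retrieval signal that keeps it in the ER lumen. Between these lie a myc epitope tag for antibody detection, the dL5** fluorogen activating protein (FAP), and the cyan fluorescent protein mCerulean3, with the FAP and mCerulean3 joined by two copies of a flexible G4S linker. The dL5** variant carries the E50D and L89S substitutions (also numbered E52D/L91S). The MYC gene annotation in the record reflects only the short epitope tag, not a full-length gene.

A FAP is non-fluorescent on its own but binds a cognate fluorogenic dye and activates its fluorescence. Here this allows rapid, no-wash, far-red labelling of the ER compartment, while mCerulean3 provides a constitutive marker of expression and localisation. The construct belongs to work on FAPs targeted to subcellular compartments.
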