>Addgene plasmid #73209 | pcDNA3.1-kappa-myc-dL5-2XG4S-mCer3-KDEL | addgene partial sequence | sequence record 139729 | CMV-F 5'-CGCAAATGGGCGGTAGGCGTG-3'
CTATATAAGCAGAGCTCTCTGGCTAACTAGAGAACCCACTGCTTACTGGCTTATCGAAATTAATACGACT
CACTATAGGGAGACCCAAGCTGGCTAGCGTTTAAACTTAAGCTTGCCACCGGATCCGGCTTGGGGATATC
CACCATGGAGACAGACACACTCCTGCTATGGGTACTGCTGCTCTGGGTTCCAGGTTCCACTGGTGACGAA
TTCGAGCAGAAGCTGATCAGCGAGGAGGACCTGGGCCTTTCTGGCCTGCAGGCCGTCGTTACCCAAGAAC
CTAGTGTTACCGTTAGCCCAGGTGGTACTGTTATACTTACTTGTGGAAGTGGTACGGGTGCCGTCACATC
TGGTCATTATGCAAATTGGTTTCAACAAAAACCAGGACAAGCTCCAAGAGCTTTGATTTTTGATACTGAT
AAGAAGTATTCTTGGACCCCAGGTAGATTTTCTGGATCTTTGCTGGGAGCAAAGGCAGCTTTGACAATAT
CAGATGCTCAGCCTGAGGACGAAGCCGAGTATTACTGTTCTCTTAGCGACGTGGATGGCTACTTGTTTGG
CGGTGGAACACAACTGACGGTTCTGTCCGGTGGTGGCGGCTCTGGTGGCGGTGGCAGCGGCGGTGGTGGT
TCCGGAGGCGGCGGTTCTCAGGCTGTGGTGACTCAGGAGCCGTCAGTGACTGTGTCCCCAGGAGGGACAG
TCATTCTCACTTGTGGCTCCGGCACTGGAGCTGTCACCAGTGGTCATTATGCCAACTGGTTCCAGCAGAA
GCCTGGCCAAGCCCCCAGGGCACTTATATTTGACACCGACAAGAAGTATTCCTGGACCCCTGGCCGATTC
TCAGGCTCCCTCCTTGGGGCCAAGGCTGCCCTGACCATCTCGGATGCGCAGCCTGAAGATGAGGCTGAGT
ATTACTGTTCGCTCTCCGACGTTGACGGTTATCTGTTCGGAGGAGGCACCCAGCTGACCGTCCTCTCCGC
GGCCGGTCTGGCCCATATGGGAGGCGGTGGGTCTGGTGGCGGTGGCAGCACCGGTATGGTGAGCAAGGGC
GAGGAGCTGTTCACCGGGG
