>Addgene plasmid #73209 | pcDNA3.1-kappa-myc-dL5-2XG4S-mCer3-KDEL | addgene partial sequence | sequence record 139733 | BGH-rev 5'-TAGAAGGCACAGTCGAGG-3'
AACGGGCCCTCTAGAGTCGACAGCTGCCTCGACCTCGAGAAAGACGAGTTGTGATAATCATTACAGTTCA
TCCTTCTCGAGCTTGTACAGCTCGTCCATGCCGAGAGTGATCCCGGCGGCGGTCACGAACTCCAGCAGGA
CCATGTGATCGCGCTTCTCGTTGGGGTCTTTGCTCAGCTTGGACTGGGTGCTCAGGTAGTGGTTGTCGGG
CAGCAGCACGGGGCCGTCGCCGATGGGGGTGTTCTGCTGGTAGTGGTCGGCGAGCTGCACGCTGCCGTCC
TCGATGTTGCAGTTGAGGCCGAAGTTGGCCTTGATGCCGTTCTTCTGCTTGTCGGCGGTGATATAGACGT
TGCCGTGGATGGCGTTGTACTCCAGCTTGTGCCCCAGGATGTTGCCGTCCTCCTTGAAGTCGATGCCCTT
CAGCTCGATGCGGTTCACCAGGGTGTCGCCCTCGAACTTCACCTCGGCGCGGGTCTTGTAGTTGCCGTCG
TCCTTGAAGAAGATGGTGCGCTCCTGGACGTAGCCTTCGGGCATGGCGGACTTGAAGAAGTCGTGCTGCT
TCATGTGGTCGGGGTAGCGGGCGAAGCACTGCACGCCCCAGCTCAGGGTGGTCACGAGGGTGGGCCAGGG
CACGGGCAGCTTGCCGGTGGTGCAGATGAACTTCAGGGTCAGCTTGCCGTAGGTGGCATCGCCCTCGCCC
TCGCCGGACACGCTGAACTTGTGGCCGTTTACGTCGCCGTCCAGCTCGACCAGGATGGGCACCACCCCGG
TGAACAGCTCCTCGCCCTTGCTCACCATACCGGTGCTGCCACCGCCACCAGACCCACCGCCTCCCATATG
GGCCAGACCGGCCGCGGAGAGGACGGTCAGCTGGGTGCCTCCTCCGAACAGATAACCGTCAACGTCGGAG
AGCGAACAGTAATACTCAGCCTCATCTTCAGGCTGCGCATCCGAGATGGTCAGGGCAGCCTTGGCCCCAA
GGAGGGAGCCTGAGAATCGGCCAGGGGTCCAGGAATACTTCTTGTCGGTGTCAAATATAAGTGCCCTGGG
