LOCUS       Exported 7062 bp ds-DNA circular SYN 12-MAY-2021
DEFINITION  Expresses myc-dL5(E52D)-mCer3 fusion protein in endoplasmic
            reticulum of mammalian cells with an Igk-leader. (MBIC5, dL5**,
            FAP).
ACCESSION   .
VERSION     .
KEYWORDS    pcDNA3.1-kappa-myc-dL5-2XG4S-mCer3-KDEL
SOURCE      synthetic DNA construct
  ORGANISM  synthetic DNA construct
REFERENCE   1 (bases 1 to 7062)
  AUTHORS   Telmer CA, Verma R, Teng H, Andreko S, Law L, Bruchez MP
  TITLE     Rapid, specific, no-wash, far-red fluorogen activation in
            subcellular compartments by targeted fluorogen activating proteins.
  JOURNAL   ACS Chem Biol. 2015 May 15;10(5):1239-46. doi: 10.1021/cb500957k.
            Epub 2015 Feb 16.
  PUBMED    25650487
REFERENCE   2 (bases 1 to 7062)
  AUTHORS   .
  TITLE     Direct Submission
  JOURNAL   Exported May 12, 2021 from SnapGene Server 1.1.58
            http://www.snapgene.com
FEATURES             Location/Qualifiers
     source          1..7062
                     /organism="synthetic DNA construct"
                     /mol_type="other DNA"
     primer_bind     complement(44..63)
                     /label=pRS-marker
                     /note="pRS vectors, use to sequence yeast selectable
                     marker"
     promoter        619..822
                     /label=CMV promoter
                     /note="human cytomegalovirus (CMV) immediate early
                     promoter"
     primer_bind     773..793
                     /label=CMV-F
                     /note="Human CMV immediate early promoter, forward primer"
     primer_bind     867..886
                     /label=T7
                     /note="T7 promoter, forward primer"
     promoter        867..885
                     /label=T7 promoter
                     /note="promoter for bacteriophage T7 RNA polymerase"
     sig_peptide     951..1013
                     /product="leader sequence from mouse immunoglobulin kappa
                     light chain"
                     /label=Ig-kappa leader
     CDS             1020..1049
                     /codon_start=1
                     /product="Myc (human c-Myc proto-oncogene) epitope tag"
                     /label=Myc
                     /translation="EQKLISEEDL"
     CDS             1065..1784
                     /codon_start=1
                     /product="fluorogen-activating protein composed of a dimer
                     of the L5-MG single-chain antibody fragment (Szent-Gyorgyi
                     et al., 2008)"
                     /label=FAP-alpha-2
                     /note="binds malachite green derivatives to produce red
                     fluorescence"
                     /translation="QAVVTQEPSVTVSPGGTVILTCGSGTGAVTSGHYANWFQQKPGQA
                     PRALIFDTDKKYSWTPGRFSGSLLGAKAALTISDAQPEDEAEYYCSLSDVDGYLFGGGT
                     QLTVLSGGGGSGGGGSGGGGSGGGGSQAVVTQEPSVTVSPGGTVILTCGSGTGAVTSGH
                     YANWFQQKPGQAPRALIFDTDKKYSWTPGRFSGSLLGAKAALTISDAQPEDEAEYYCSL
                     SDVDGYLFGGGTQLTVLS"
     primer_bind     complement(1887..1908)
                     /label=EGFP-N
                     /note="EGFP, reverse primer"
     primer_bind     complement(2148..2167)
                     /label=EXFP-R
                     /note="For distinguishing EGFP variants, reverse primer"
     primer_bind     2495..2516
                     /label=EGFP-C
                     /note="EGFP, forward primer"
     primer_bind     complement(2656..2673)
                     /label=BGH-rev
                     /note="Bovine growth hormone terminator, reverse primer.
                     Also called BGH reverse"
     polyA_signal    2662..2886
                     /label=bGH poly(A) signal
                     /note="bovine growth hormone polyadenylation signal"
     rep_origin      2932..3360
                     /direction=RIGHT
                     /label=f1 ori
                     /note="f1 bacteriophage origin of replication; arrow
                     indicates direction of (+) strand synthesis"
     primer_bind     complement(3019..3038)
                     /label=F1ori-R
                     /note="F1 origin, reverse primer"
     primer_bind     3229..3250
                     /label=F1ori-F
                     /note="F1 origin, forward primer"
     primer_bind     complement(3369..3389)
                     /label=pBABE 3'
                     /note="SV40 enhancer, reverse primer for pBABE vectors"
     promoter        3374..3703
                     /label=SV40 promoter
                     /note="SV40 enhancer and early promoter"
     rep_origin      3554..3689
                     /label=SV40 ori
                     /note="SV40 origin of replication"
     primer_bind     3616..3635
                     /label=SV40pro-F
                     /note="SV40 promoter/origin, forward primer"
     CDS             3770..4564
                     /codon_start=1
                     /gene="aph(3')-II (or nptII)"
                     /product="aminoglycoside phosphotransferase from Tn5"
                     /label=NeoR/KanR
                     /note="confers resistance to neomycin, kanamycin, and G418
                     (Geneticin(R))"
                     /translation="MIEQDGLHAGSPAAWVERLFGYDWAQQTIGCSDAAVFRLSAQGRP
                     VLFVKTDLSGALNELQDEAARLSWLATTGVPCAAVLDVVTEAGRDWLLLGEVPGQDLLS
                     SHLAPAEKVSIMADAMRRLHTLDPATCPFDHQAKHRIERARTRMEAGLVDQDDLDEEHQ
                     GLAPAELFARLKARMPDGEDLVVTHGDACLPNIMVENGRFSGFIDCGRLGVADRYQDIA
                     LATRDIAEELGGEWADRFLVLYGIAAPDSQRIAFYRLLDEFF"
     primer_bind     complement(3824..3843)
                     /label=Neo-R
                     /note="Neomycin resistance gene, reverse primer"
     primer_bind     4434..4453
                     /label=Neo-F
                     /note="Neomycin resistance gene, forward primer"
     polyA_signal    4738..4859
                     /label=SV40 poly(A) signal
                     /note="SV40 polyadenylation signal"
     primer_bind     complement(4775..4794)
                     /label=SV40pA-R
                     /note="SV40 polyA, reverse primer"
     primer_bind     4829..4848
                     /label=EBV-rev
                     /note="SV40 polyA terminator, reverse primer"
     primer_bind     complement(4908..4924)
                     /label=M13 rev
                     /note="common sequencing primer, one of multiple similar
                     variants"
     primer_bind     complement(4908..4924)
                     /label=M13 Reverse
                     /note="In lacZ gene. Also called M13-rev"
     primer_bind     complement(4921..4943)
                     /label=M13/pUC Reverse
                     /note="In lacZ gene"
     protein_bind    4932..4948
                     /label=lac operator
                     /bound_moiety="lac repressor encoded by lacI"
                     /note="The lac repressor binds to the lac operator to
                     inhibit transcription in E. coli. This inhibition can be
                     relieved by adding lactose or
                     isopropyl-beta-D-thiogalactopyranoside (IPTG)."
     promoter        complement(4956..4986)
                     /label=lac promoter
                     /note="promoter for the E. coli lac operon"
     protein_bind    5001..5022
                     /label=CAP binding site
                     /bound_moiety="E. coli catabolite activator protein"
                     /note="CAP binding activates transcription in the presence
                     of cAMP."
     primer_bind     complement(5139..5156)
                     /label=L4440
                     /note="L4440 vector, forward primer"
     rep_origin      complement(5310..5895)
                     /direction=LEFT
                     /label=ori
                     /note="high-copy-number ColE1/pMB1/pBR322/pUC origin of
                     replication"
     primer_bind     complement(5390..5409)
                     /label=pBR322ori-F
                     /note="pBR322 origin, forward primer"
     CDS             complement(6066..6926)
                     /codon_start=1
                     /gene="bla"
                     /product="beta-lactamase"
                     /label=AmpR
                     /note="confers resistance to ampicillin, carbenicillin, and
                     related antibiotics"
                     /translation="MSIQHFRVALIPFFAAFCLPVFAHPETLVKVKDAEDQLGARVGYI
                     ELDLNSGKILESFRPEERFPMMSTFKVLLCGAVLSRIDAGQEQLGRRIHYSQNDLVEYS
                     PVTEKHLTDGMTVRELCSAAITMSDNTAANLLLTTIGGPKELTAFLHNMGDHVTRLDRW
                     EPELNEAIPNDERDTTMPVAMATTLRKLLTGELLTLASRQQLIDWMEADKVAGPLLRSA
                     LPAGWFIADKSGAGERGSRGIIAALGPDGKPSRIVVIYTTGSQATMDERNRQIAEIGAS
                     LIKHW"
     primer_bind     6689..6708
                     /label=Amp-R
                     /note="Ampicillin resistance gene, reverse primer"
     promoter        complement(6927..7031)
                     /gene="bla"
                     /label=AmpR promoter
ORIGIN
        1 gacggatcgg gagatctccc gatcccctat ggtgcactct cagtacaatc tgctctgatg
       61 ccgcatagtt aagccagtat ctgctccctg cttgtgtgtt ggaggtcgct gagtagtgcg
      121 cgagcaaaat ttaagctaca acaaggcaag gcttgaccga caattgcatg aagaatctgc
      181 ttagggttag gcgttttgcg ctgcttcgcg atgtacgggc cagatatacg cgttgacatt
      241 gattattgac tagttattaa tagtaatcaa ttacggggtc attagttcat agcccatata
      301 tggagttccg cgttacataa cttacggtaa atggcccgcc tggctgaccg cccaacgacc
      361 cccgcccatt gacgtcaata atgacgtatg ttcccatagt aacgccaata gggactttcc
      421 attgacgtca atgggtggag tatttacggt aaactgccca cttggcagta catcaagtgt
      481 atcatatata tgccaagtac gccccctatt gacgtcaatg acggtaaatg gcccgcctgg
      541 cattatgccc agtacatgac cttatgggac tttcctactt ggcagtacat ctacgtatta
      601 gtcatcgcta ttaccatggt gatgcggttt tggcagtaca tcaatgggcg tggatagcgg
      661 tttgactcac ggggatttcc aagtctccac cccattgacg tcaatgggag tttgttttgg
      721 caccaaaatc aacgggactt tccaaaatgt cgtaacaact ccgccccatt gacgcaaatg
      781 ggcggtaggc gtgtacggtg ggaggtctat ataagcagag ctctctggct aactagagaa
      841 cccactgctt actggcttat cgaaattaat acgactcact atagggagac ccaagctggc
      901 tagcgtttaa acttaagctt gccaccggat ccggcttggg gatatccacc atggagacag
      961 acacactcct gctatgggta ctgctgctct gggttccagg ttccactggt gacgaattcg
     1021 agcagaagct gatcagcgag gaggacctgg gcctttctgg cctgcaggcc gtcgttaccc
     1081 aagaacctag tgttaccgtt agcccaggtg gtactgttat acttacttgt ggaagtggta
     1141 cgggtgccgt cacatctggt cattatgcaa attggtttca acaaaaacca ggacaagctc
     1201 caagagcttt gatttttgat actgataaga agtattcttg gaccccaggt agattttctg
     1261 gatctttgct gggagcaaag gcagctttga caatatcaga tgctcagcct gaggacgaag
     1321 ccgagtatta ctgttctctt agcgacgtgg atggctactt gtttggcggt ggaacacaac
     1381 tgacggttct gtccggtggt ggcggctctg gtggcggtgg cagcggcggt ggtggttccg
     1441 gaggcggcgg ttctcaggct gtggtgactc aggagccgtc agtgactgtg tccccaggag
     1501 ggacagtcat tctcacttgt ggctccggca ctggagctgt caccagtggt cattatgcca
     1561 actggttcca gcagaagcct ggccaagccc ccagggcact tatatttgac accgacaaga
     1621 agtattcctg gacccctggc cgattctcag gctccctcct tggggccaag gctgccctga
     1681 ccatctcgga tgcgcagcct gaagatgagg ctgagtatta ctgttcgctc tccgacgttg
     1741 acggttatct gttcggagga ggcacccagc tgaccgtcct ctccgcggcc ggtctggccc
     1801 atatgggagg cggtgggtct ggtggcggtg gcagcaccgg tatggtgagc aagggcgagg
     1861 agctgttcac cggggtggtg cccatcctgg tcgagctgga cggcgacgta aacggccaca
     1921 agttcagcgt gtccggcgag ggcgagggcg atgccaccta cggcaagctg accctgaagt
     1981 tcatctgcac caccggcaag ctgcccgtgc cctggcccac cctcgtgacc accctgagct
     2041 ggggcgtgca gtgcttcgcc cgctaccccg accacatgaa gcagcacgac ttcttcaagt
     2101 ccgccatgcc cgaaggctac gtccaggagc gcaccatctt cttcaaggac gacggcaact
     2161 acaagacccg cgccgaggtg aagttcgagg gcgacaccct ggtgaaccgc atcgagctga
     2221 agggcatcga cttcaaggag gacggcaaca tcctggggca caagctggag tacaacgcca
     2281 tccacggcaa cgtctatatc accgccgaca agcagaagaa cggcatcaag gccaacttcg
     2341 gcctcaactg caacatcgag gacggcagcg tgcagctcgc cgaccactac cagcagaaca
     2401 cccccatcgg cgacggcccc gtgctgctgc ccgacaacca ctacctgagc acccagtcca
     2461 agctgagcaa agaccccaac gagaagcgcg atcacatggt cctgctggag ttcgtgaccg
     2521 ccgccgggat cactctcggc atggacgagc tgtacaagct cgagaaggat gaactgtaat
     2581 gattatcaca actcgtcttt ctcgaggtcg aggcagctgt cgactctaga gggcccgttt
     2641 aaacccgctg atcagcctcg actgtgcctt ctagttgcca gccatctgtt gtttgcccct
     2701 cccccgtgcc ttccttgacc ctggaaggtg ccactcccac tgtcctttcc taataaaatg
     2761 aggaaattgc atcgcattgt ctgagtaggt gtcattctat tctggggggt ggggtggggc
     2821 aggacagcaa gggggaggat tgggaagaca atagcaggca tgctggggat gcggtgggct
     2881 ctatggcttc tgaggcggaa agaaccagct ggggctctag ggggtatccc cnnnnnnnnn
     2941 nnnnnnnnnn nnnnnnnnnn nnnnnnnnnn nnnnnnnnnn nnnnnnnnnn nnnnnnnnnn
     3001 nnnnnnnnnn nnnnnnnnnn nnnnnnnnnn nnnnnnnnnn nnnnnnnnnn nnnnncnnnn
     3061 nnnnnnnnnn nnnnnnnnnn nnnnnnnnnn nnnnnnnnnn nnnnnnnnnn nnnnnnnnnn
     3121 nnnnnnnnnn nnnnnnnnnn nnnnnnnann nnnnnnnnnn nnnnnnnnnn nnnnnnnnnn
     3181 nnnnnnnnnn nnnnnnncct ttgacgttgg agtccacgtt ctttaatagt ggactcttgt
     3241 tccaaactgg aacaacactc aaccctatct cggtctattc ttttgattta taagggattt
     3301 tgccgatttc ggcctattgg ttaaaaaatg agctgattta acaaaaattt aacgcgaatt
     3361 aattctgtgg aatgtgtgtc agttagggtg tggaaagtcc ccaggctccc cagcaggcag
     3421 aagtatgcaa agcatgcatc tcaattagtc agcaaccagg tgtggaaagt ccccaggctc
     3481 cccagcaggc agaagtatgc aaagcatgca tctcaattag tcagcaacca tagtcccgcc
     3541 cctaactccg cccatcccgc ccctaactcc gcccagttcc gcccattctc cgccccatgg
     3601 ctgactaatt ttttttattt atgcagaggc cgaggccgcc tctgcctctg agctattcca
     3661 gaagtagtga ggaggctttt ttggaggcct aggcttttgc aaaaagctcc cgggagcttg
     3721 tatatccatt ttcggatctg atcaagagac aggatgagga tcgtttcgca tgattgaaca
     3781 agatggattg cacgcaggtt ctccggccgc ttgggtggag aggctattcg gctatgactg
     3841 ggcacaacag acaatcggct gctctgatgc cgccgtgttc cggctgtcag cgcaggggcg
     3901 cccggttctt tttgtcaaga ccgacctgtc cggtgccctg aatgaactgc aggacgaggc
     3961 agcgcggcta tcgtggctgg ccacgacggg cgttccttgc gcagctgtgc tcgacgttgt
     4021 cactgaagcg ggaagggact ggctgctatt gggcgaagtg ccggggcagg atctcctgtc
     4081 atctcacctt gctcctgccg agaaagtatc catcatggct gatgcaatgc ggcggctgca
     4141 tacgcttgat ccggctacct gcccattcga ccaccaagcg aaacatcgca tcgagcgagc
     4201 acgtactcgg atggaagccg gtcttgtcga tcaggatgat ctggacgaag agcatcaggg
     4261 gctcgcgcca gccgaactgt tcgccaggct caaggcgcgc atgcccgacg gcgaggatct
     4321 cgtcgtgacc catggcgatg cctgcttgcc gaatatcatg gtggaaaatg gccgcttttc
     4381 tggattcatc gactgtggcc ggctgggtgt ggcggaccgc tatcaggaca tagcgttggc
     4441 tacccgtgat attgctgaag agcttggcgg cgaatgggct gaccgcttcc tcgtgcttta
     4501 cggtatcgcc gctcccgatt cgcagcgcat cgccttctat cgccttcttg acgagttctt
     4561 ctgagcggga ctctggggtt cgaaatgacc gaccaagcga cgcccaacct gccatcacga
     4621 gatttcgatt ccaccgccgc cttctatgaa aggttgggct tcggaatcgt tttccgggac
     4681 gccggctgga tgatcctcca gcgcggggat ctcatgctgg agttcttcgc ccaccccaac
     4741 ttgtttattg cagcttataa tggttacaaa taaagcaata gcatcacaaa tttcacaaat
     4801 aaagcatttt tttcactgca ttctagttgt ggtttgtcca aactcatcaa tgtatcttat
     4861 catgtctgta taccgtcgac ctctagctag agcttggcgt aatcatggtc atagctgttt
     4921 cctgtgtgaa attgttatcc gctcacaatt ccacacaaca tacgagccgg aagcataaag
     4981 tgtaaagcct ggggtgccta atgagtgagc taactcacat taattgcgtt gcgctcactg
     5041 cccgctttcc agtcgggaaa cctgtcgtgc cagctgcatt aatgaatcgg ccaacgcgcg
     5101 gggagaggcg gtttgcgtat tgggcgctct tccgcttcct cgctcactga ctcgctgcgc
     5161 tcggtcgttc ggctgcggcg agcggtatca gctcactcaa aggcggtaat acggttatcc
     5221 acagaatcag gggataacgc aggaaagaac atgtgagcaa aaggccagca aaaggccagg
     5281 aaccgtaaaa aggccgcgtt gctggcgttt ttccataggc tccgcccccc tgacgagcat
     5341 cacaaaaatc gacgctcaag tcagaggtgg cgaaacccga caggactata aagataccag
     5401 gcgtttcccc ctggaagctc cctcgtgcgc tctcctgttc cgaccctgcc gcttaccgga
     5461 tacctgtccg cctttctccc ttcgggaagc gtggcgcttt ctcatagctc acgctgtagg
     5521 tatctcagtt cggtgtaggt cgttcgctcc aagctgggct gtgtgcacga accccccgtt
     5581 cagcccgacc gctgcgcctt atccggtaac tatcgtcttg agtccaaccc ggtaagacac
     5641 gacttatcgc cactggcagc agccactggt aacaggatta gcagagcgag gtatgtaggc
     5701 ggtgctacag agttcttgaa gtggtggcct aactacggct acactagaag aacagtattt
     5761 ggtatctgcg ctctgctgaa gccagttacc ttcggaaaaa gagttggtag ctcttgatcc
     5821 ggcaaacaaa ccaccgctgg tagcggtttt tttgtttgca agcagcagat tacgcgcaga
     5881 aaaaaaggat ctcaagaaga tcctttgatc ttttctacgg ggtctgacgc tcagtggaac
     5941 gaaaactcac gttaagggat tttggtcatg agattatcaa aaaggatctt cacctagatc
     6001 cttttaaatt aaaaatgaag ttttaaatca atctaaagta tatatgagta aacttggtct
     6061 gacagttacc aatgcttaat cagtgaggca cctatctcag cgatctgtct atttcgttca
     6121 tccatagttg cctgactccc cgtcgtgtag ataactacga tacgggaggg cttaccatct
     6181 ggccccagtg ctgcaatgat accgcgagac ccacgctcac cggctccaga tttatcagca
     6241 ataaaccagc cagccggaag ggccgagcgc agaagtggtc ctgcaacttt atccgcctcc
     6301 atccagtcta ttaattgttg ccgggaagct agagtaagta gttcgccagt taatagtttg
     6361 cgcaacgttg ttgccattgc tacaggcatc gtggtgtcac gctcgtcgtt tggtatggct
     6421 tcattcagct ccggttccca acgatcaagg cgagttacat gatcccccat gttgtgcaaa
     6481 aaagcggtta gctccttcgg tcctccgatc gttgtcagaa gtaagttggc cgcagtgtta
     6541 tcactcatgg ttatggcagc actgcataat tctcttactg tcatgccatc cgtaagatgc
     6601 ttttctgtga ctggtgagta ctcaaccaag tcattctgag aatagtgtat gcggcgaccg
     6661 agttgctctt gcccggcgtc aatacgggat aataccgcgc cacatagcag aactttaaaa
     6721 gtgctcatca ttggaaaacg ttcttcgggg cgaaaactct caaggatctt accgctgttg
     6781 agatccagtt cgatgtaacc cactcgtgca cccaactgat cttcagcatc ttttactttc
     6841 accagcgttt ctgggtgagc aaaaacagga aggcaaaatg ccgcaaaaaa gggaataagg
     6901 gcgacacgga aatgttgaat actcatactc ttcctttttc aatattattg aagcatttat
     6961 cagggttatt gtctcatgag cggatacata tttgaatgta tttagaaaaa taaacaaata
     7021 ggggttccgc gcacatttcc ccgaaaagtg ccacctgacg tc
//
